>Addgene plasmid #45499 | pcDNA3-DKAR-Nuc | depositor partial sequence | sequence record 63580 | DKAR-Nuc insert
ATGGTGAGCAAGGGCGAGGAGCTGTTCACCGGGGTGGTGCCCATCCTGGTCGAGCTGGACGGCGACGTAA
ACGGCCACAGGTTCAGCGTGTCCGGCGAGGGCGAGGGCGATGCCACCTACGGCAAGCTGACCCTGAAGTT
CATCTGCACCACCGGCAAGCTGCCCGTGCCCTGGCCCACCCTCGTGACCACCCTGACCTGGGGCGTGCAG
TGCTTCAGCCGCTACCCCGACCACATGAAGCAGCACGACTTCTTCAAGTCCGCCATGCCCGAAGGCTACG
TCCAGGAGCGTACCATCTTCTTCAAGGACGACGGCAACTACAAGACCCGCGCCGAGGTGAAGTTCGAGGG
CGACACCCTGGTGAACCGCATCGAGCTGAAGGGCATCGACTTCAAGGAGGACGGCAACATCCTGGGGCAC
AAGCTGGAGTACAACTACATCAGCCACAACGTCTATATCACCGCCGACAAGCAGAAGAACGGCATCAAGG
CCCACTTCAAGATCCGCCACAACATCGAGGACGGCAGCGTGCAGCTCGCCGACCACTACCAGCAGAACAC
CCCCATCGGCGACGGCCCCGTGCTGCTGCCCGACAACCACTACCTGAGCACCCAGTCCAAGCTGAGCAAA
GACCCCAACGAGAAGCGCGATCACATGGTCCTGCTGGAGTTCGTGACCGCCGCCGGGATCACTCACGGCA
TGGACGAGCTGTACAAGGCTGGTACCAAGGGTAATGGTAGGTTTTTAACTTTAAAACCATTGCCTGACAG
CATTATTCAAGAAAGCCTGGAGATTCAGCAAGGTGTGAATCCATTTTTCATTGGTAGATCCGAGGATTGC
AATTGTAAAATTGAAGACAGTAGGTTGTCTCGAGTTCATTGCTTCATTTTCAAAAAGAGGCATGCTGTAG
GCAAAAGCATGTATGAATCTCCGGCACAAGGTTTAGATGATATTTGGTATTGCCACACCGGAACTAACGT
GAGCTATTTAAATAATAACCGCATGATACAGGGTACGAAATTCCTTTTACAAGACGGAGATGAAATCAAG
ATCATTTGGGATAAAAACAATAAATTTGTCATTGGCTTTAAAGTGGAAATTAACGATACTACAGGTCTGT
TTAACGAGGGATTAGGTATGTTACAAGAACAAAGAGTAGTACTTAAGCAAACAGCCGAAGAAAAAGATTT
GGTGAAAAAGTTAGGAGGATCCGGAGGTCTGTCGAGGCAACTGACTGCAGCTGTCTCCGAAGGTGGATCT
GGTGGAGTGAGCAAGGGCGAGGAGCTGTTCACCGGGGTGGTGCCCATCCTGGTCGAGCTGGACGGCGACG
TAAACGGCCACAAGTTCAGCGTGTCCGGCGAGGGCGAGGGCGATGCCACCTACGGCAAGCTGACCCTGAA
GTTCATCTGCACCACCGGCAAGCTGCCCGTGCCCTGGCCCACCCTCGTGACCACCTTCGGCTACGGCCTG
ATGTGCTTCGCCCGCTACCCCGACCACATGAAGCAGCACGACTTCTTCAAGTCCGCCATGCCCGAAGGCT
ACGTCCAGGAGCGCACCATCTTCTTCAAGGACGACGGCAACTACAAGACCCGCGCCGAGGTGAAGTTCGA
GGGCGACACCCTGGTGAACCGCATCGAGCTGAAGGGCATCGACTTCAAGGAGGACGGCAACATCCTGGGG
CACAAGCTGGAGTACAACTACAACAGCCACAACGTCTATATCATGGCCGACAAGCAGAAGAACGGCATCA
AGGTGAACTTCAAGATCCGCCACAACATCGAGGACGGCAGCGTGCAGCTCGCCGACCACTACCAGCAGAA
CACCCCCATCGGCGACGGCCCCGTGCTGCTGCCCGACAACCACTACCTGAGCTACCAGTCCAAGCTGAGC
AAAGACCCCAACGAGAAGCGCGATCACATGGTCCTGCTGGAGTTCGTGACCGCCGCCGGGATCACTCACG
GCATGGACGAGCTGTACAAGCCCAAGAAGAAGCGAAAGGTAGAAGACGCATAA
