>Addgene plasmid #45499 | pcDNA3-DKAR-Nuc | addgene partial sequence | sequence record 71318 | CMV-F 5'-CGCAAATGGGCGGTAGGCGTG-3'
TAGCAGAGCTCTCTGGCTACTAGAGAACCCACTGCTTACTGGCTTATCGAAATTAATACGACTCACTATA
GGGAGACCCAAGCTTCGCCACCATGGTGAGCAAGGGCGAGGAGCTGTTCACCGGGGTGGTGCCCATCCTG
GTCGAGCTGGACGGCGACGTAAACGGCCACAGGTTCAGCGTGTCCGGCGAGGGCGAGGGCGATGCCACCT
ACGGCAAGCTGACCCTGAAGTTCATCTGCACCACCGGCAAGCTGCCCGTGCCCTGGCCCACCCTCGTGAC
CACCCTGACCTGGGGCGTGCAGTGCTTCAGCCGCTACCCCGACCACATGAAGCAGCACGACTTCTTCAAG
TCCGCCATGCCCGAAGGCTACGTCCAGGAGCGTACCATCTTCTTCAAGGACGACGGCAACTACAAGACCC
GCGCCGAGGTGAAGTTCGAGGGCGACACCCTGGTGAACCGCATCGAGCTGAAGGGCATCGACTTCAAGGA
GGACGGCAACATCCTGGGGCACAAGCTGGAGTACAACTACATCAGCCACAACGTCTATATCACCGCCGAC
AAGCAGAAGAACGGCATCAAGGCCCACTTCAAGATCCGCCACAACATCGAGGACGGCAGCGTGCAGCTCG
CCGACCACTACCAGCAGAACACCCCCATCGGCGACGGCCCCGTGCTGCTGCCCGACAACCACTACCTGAG
CACCCAGTCCAAGCTGAGCAAAGACCCCAACGAGAAGCGCGATCACATGGTCCTGCTGGAGTTCGTGACC
GCCGCCGGGATCACTCACGGCATGGACGAGCTGTACAAGGCTGGTACCAAGGGTAATGGT
