>Addgene plasmid #45499 | pcDNA3-DKAR-Nuc | addgene partial sequence | sequence record 71320 | SP6 5'-ATTTAGGTGACACTATAG-3'
CTCACTTTCGCTTCTTCTTGGGCTTGTACAGCTCGTCCATGCCGTGAGTGATCCCGGCGGCGGTCACGAA
CTCCAGCAGGACCATGTGATCGCGCTTCTCGTTGGGGTCTTTGCTCAGCTTGGACTGGTAGCTCAGGTAG
TGGTTGTCGGGCAGCAGCACGGGGCCGTCGCCGATGGGGGTGTTCTGCTGGTAGTGGTCGGCGAGCTGCA
CGCTGCCGTCCTCGATGTTGTGGCGGATCTTGAAGTTCACCTTGATGCCGTTCTTCTGCTTGTCGGCCAT
GATATAGACGTTGTGGCTGTTGTAGTTGTACTCCAGCTTGTGCCCCAGGATGTTGCCGTCCTCCTTGAAA
TCGATGCCCTTCAGCTCGATGCGGTTCACCAGGGTGTCGCCCTCGAACTTCACCTCGGCGCGGGTCTTGT
AGTTGCCGTCGTCCTTGAAGAAGATGGTGCGCTCCTGGACGTAGCCTTCGGGCATGGCGGACTTGAAGAA
GTCGTGCTGCTTCATGTGGTCGGGGTAGCGGGCGAAGCACATCAGGCCGTAGCCGAAGGTGGTCACGAGG
GTGGGCCAGGGCACGGGCAGCTTGCCGGTGGTGCAGATGAACTTCAGGGTCAGCTTGCCGTAGGTGGCAT
CGCCCTCGCCCTCGCCGGACACGCTGAACTTGTGGCCGTTTACGTCGCCGTCCAGCTCGACCAGGATGGG
CACCACCCCGGTGAACAGCTCCTCGCCCTTGCTCACTCCACCAGATCCACCTTCGGAGACAGCTGCAGTC
AGTTGCCTCGACAGACCTCCGGATCCTCCTAACTTTTTCACCAAATCTTTTTCTTCGGCTGTTTGCTTAA
GTACTACTCTTTGTTCTTGTAACATACCTAATCCCTCGTT
