>Addgene plasmid #45499 | pcDNA3-DKAR-Nuc | addgene partial sequence | sequence record 71453 | DKAR-F 5'-TGGAGATTCAGCAAGGTGTG-3'
ATTGAAGACAGTAGGTTGTCTCGAGTTCATTGCTTCATTTTCAAAAAGAGGCATGCTGTAGGCAAAAGCA
TGTATGAATCTCCGGCACAAGGTTTAGATGATATTTGGTATTGCCACACCGGAACTAACGTGAGCTATTT
AAATAATAACCGCATGATACAGGGTACGAAATTCCTTTTACAAGACGGAGATGAAATCAAGATCATTTGG
GATAAAAACAATAAATTTGTCATTGGCTTTAAAGTGGAAATTAACGATACTACAGGTCTGTTTAACGAGG
GATTAGGTATGTTACAAGAACAAAGAGTAGTACTTAAGCAAACAGCCGAAGAAAAAGATTTGGTGAAAAA
GTTAGGAGGATCCGGAGGTCTGTCGAGGCAACTGACTGCAGCTGTCTCCGAAGGTGGATCTGGTGGAGTG
AGCAAGGGCGAGGAGCTGTTCACCGGGGTGGTGCCCATCCTGGTCGAGCTGGACGGCGACGTAAACGGCC
ACAAGTTCAGCGTGTCCGGCGAGGGCGAGGGCGATGCCACCTACGGCAAGCTGACCCTGAAGTTCATCTG
CACCACCGGCAAGCTGCCCGTGCCCTGGCCCACCCTCGTGACCACCTTCGGCTACGGCCTGATGTGCTTC
GCCCGCTACCCCGACCACATGAAGCAGCACGACTTCTTCAAGTCCGCCATGCCCGAAGGCTACGTCCAGG
AGCGCACCATCTTCTTCAAGGACGACGGCAACTACAAGACCCGCGCCGAGGTGAAGTTCGAGGGCGACAC
CCTGGTGAACCGCATCGAGCTGAAGGGCATCGATTTCAAGGAGGACGGCAACATCCTGGGGCACAAGCTG
GAGTACAACTACAACAGCCACAACGTCTATATCATGG
