[The description below was written by a language model from this plasmid's Addgene catalogue record.]
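Description:
pcDNA3-DKAR-Nuc is a mammalian expression plasmid built on the Invitrogen pcDNA3 backbone (about 5.4 kb without insert) that encodes a nuclear-targeted version of DKAR, a genetically encoded FRET reporter of protein kinase D (PKD) activity. The plasmid is maintained in bacteria at high copy under ampicillin selection. It also carries a neomycin resistance marker, so transfected mammalian cells can be selected with G418. The synthetic insert of roughly 2 kb was cloned between the HindIII and XbaI sites and is driven by the CMV promoter, which gives strong constitutive expression in most mammalian cell types. The T7 and SP6 primer sites that flank the cloning region are listed for sequencing the insert.

The reporter is a single polypeptide with CFP at the N terminus and YFP at the C terminus. These are joined by a module consisting of a PKD-specific substrate sequence and a phosphoamino acid-binding domain. When PKD phosphorylates the substrate, the binding domain is expected to engage the phosphorylated residue, and the resulting conformational change alters the relationship between the two fluorophores. According to the depositor, phosphorylation reduces FRET, so a drop in the FRET signal indicates kinase activation. A nuclear localisation signal at the C terminus confines the sensor to the nucleus, so the readout reflects PKD activity in that compartment rather than across the whole cell. The construct is suited to live-cell ratiometric imaging of the timing and location of PKD signalling. The associated work used such reporters to compare spatially distinct PKD activation in adult cardiomyocytes stimulated with phenylephrine or endothelin. No feature table was provided, so the exact identities of the substrate peptide, binding domain and NLS are not stated.
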