Addgene plasmid #45499: pcDNA3-DKAR-Nuc
Depositing lab: Alexandra Newton. Depositing organization: University of California, San Diego (UCSD). Publication: Spatiotemporally distinct protein kinase D activation in adult cardiomyocytes in response to phenylephrine and endothelin. Bossuyt J, Chang CW, Helmstadter K, Kunkel MT, Newton AC, Campbell KS, Martin JL, Bossuyt S, Robia SL, Bers DM. J Biol Chem. 2011 Sep 23;286(38):33390-400. doi: 10.1074/jbc.M111.246447. Epub 2011 Jul 27. PubMed 21795686.
Backbone
  Vector backbone: pcDNA3
  Backbone manufacturer: Invitrogen
  Backbone size w/o insert (bp): 5400
  Vector type: Mammalian Expression
  Selectable markers: Neomycin (select with G418)
Growth in bacteria
  Bacterial resistance: Ampicillin, 100 μg/mL
  Growth temperature: 37°C
  Growth strain: SURE
  Copy number: High Copy
Gene/Insert
  Gene/Insert name: DKAR-Nuc (alt name: Protein Kinase D activity reporter)
  Species: Synthetic
  Insert size (bp): 2013
  Promoter: CMV
  Tag / fusion protein: CFP (N terminal on insert); YFP (C terminal on insert); NLS (C terminal on insert)
  Cloning method: Restriction Enzyme; 5′ cloning site Hind III (unknown if destroyed); 3′ cloning site Xba I (unknown if destroyed)
  Sequencing primers: 5′ T7; 3′ SP6
Terms and licenses: Academic/Nonprofit Terms; Industry Terms: Not Available to Industry
Depositor comments: FRET-based PKD activation reporter (DKAR). Contains a PKD-specific substrate and phosphoamino acid-binding domain linking CFP and YFP. Upon phosphorylation by PKD, FRET is reduced.
How to cite: pcDNA3-DKAR-Nuc was a gift from Alexandra Newton (Addgene plasmid # 45499 ; http://n2t.net/addgene:45499 ; RRID:Addgene_45499)
